Addgene plasmid #12790: DCT.VV.Orf102
Purpose: This plasmid was designed for screening purposes and may contain discrepancies relative to the current canonical GenBank version of the gene.
Depositing lab: Jack Bennink & Jon Yewdell. Depositing organization: National Institute of Allergy and Infectious Diseases (NIAID). Publication: Identification of poxvirus CD8+ T cell determinants to enable rational design and characterization of smallpox vaccines. Tscharke DC, Karupiah G, Zhou J, Palmore T, Irvine KR, Haeryfar SM, Williams S, Sidney J, Sette A, Bennink JR, Yewdell JW. J Exp Med. 2005 January 3; 201(1): 95–104. 10.1084/jem.20041912 PubMed 15623576.
Backbone
  Vector backbone: pcDNA 3.1D V5-His-TOPO
  Backbone manufacturer: Invitrogen
  Backbone size w/o insert (bp): 5514
  Vector type: Mammalian Expression
  Selectable markers: Neomycin (select with G418)
Growth in bacteria
  Bacterial resistance: Ampicillin, 100 μg/mL
  Growth temperature: 37°C
  Growth strain: DH5alpha
  Copy number: High Copy
Gene/Insert
  Gene/Insert name: VV.Orf102 (alt names: VV_WR_194; serine/threonine protein kinase homolog)
  Species: Vaccinia Virus
  Insert size (bp): 852
  GenBank ID: 9791145
  Cloning method: Restriction Enzyme; 5′ cloning site BamHI (not destroyed); 3′ cloning site BamHI (not destroyed)
  Sequencing primers: 5′ Universal T7
Terms and licenses: Academic/Nonprofit Terms; Industry Terms: Not Available to Industry
Depositor comments: Please see the Vaccinia kit page ( https://www.addgene.org/vvorf/ ) for more information. The kit page contains the supplemental VVOrfData spreadsheet, which includes important information about this plasmid. The plasmid and insert names provided here relate only to this library. The name of the ORF (if present) in VACV strain Copenhagen and the name of the ORF (if annotated) in VACV strain WR sequence can be found in VVOrfData spreadsheet. Please note that the amino acid sequence given for each ORF in the spreadsheet may contain some errors. Additionally, changes from the expected sequence may be present in these plasmids. Please see Addgene's quality control sequence and sequencing notes in the VVOrfData spreadsheet before ordering this plasmid.
How to cite: DCT.VV.Orf102 was a gift from Jack Bennink & Jon Yewdell (Addgene plasmid # 12790 ; http://n2t.net/addgene:12790 ; RRID:Addgene_12790)
