[The description below was written by a language model from this plasmid's Addgene catalogue record.]
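Description:
DCT.VV.Orf102 is a mammalian expression plasmid built on the commercial pcDNA 3.1D V5-His-TOPO backbone (about 5.5 kb without insert). It carries an 852 bp vaccinia virus open reading frame, designated VV.Orf102 within its library, also listed as VV_WR_194 and annotated as a serine/threonine protein kinase homolog. The insert is recorded as flanked by intact BamHI sites at both ends and can be read from the vector's T7 priming site. The plasmid is maintained at high copy in E. coli under ampicillin selection, and the backbone provides a neomycin resistance marker so that transfected mammalian cells can be selected with G418.

No feature table is supplied, and the record does not explicitly state the promoter or tag configuration. Vectors of the pcDNA3.1 family generally drive the insert from the CMV immediate-early promoter, and this backbone, as its name indicates, offers C-terminal V5 and His tags. Whether the ORF is actually fused in frame to those tags cannot be determined from the record.

The construct is one member of a library of individually cloned vaccinia ORFs, associated with work identifying poxvirus CD8+ T cell determinants relevant to smallpox vaccine design and characterization. It was made for screening rather than as a sequence-verified reference clone. The depositors caution that the insert may differ from the current canonical GenBank sequence. The plasmid and insert names apply only within this library, and the corresponding Copenhagen and WR strain ORF names, together with sequencing notes, are given in the accompanying library spreadsheet.
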