>Addgene plasmid #12790 | DCT.VV.Orf102 | addgene partial sequence | sequence record 19185 | T7 5'-TAATACGACTCACTATAGGG-3'
CGAATTCCAGCTGACCACCATGGAATCCTTCAAGTATTGTTTTGATAACGATGGCAAGAAATGGATTATC
GGAAATACTTTATATTCTGGTAATTCAATACTATATAAGGTCAGAAAAAATTTCACTAGTTCGTTCTACA
ATTACGTAATGAAGATAGATCACAAATCACACAAGCCATTGTTGTCTGAAATACGATTCTATATATCTGT
ATTGGATCCTTTGACTATCGACAACTGGACACGGGAACGTGGTATAAAGTATTTGGCTATTCCAGATCTG
TATGGAATTGGAGAAACCGATGATTATATGTTCTTCGTTATAAAGAATTTGGGAAGAGTATTCGCCCCAA
AGGATACTGAATCAGTCTTCGAAGCATGCGTCACTATGATAAACACGTTAGAGTTTATACACTCTCAAGG
ATTTACCCATGGAAAAATAGAACCGAGGAATATACTGATTAGAAATAAACGTCTTTCACTAATTGACTAT
TCTAGAACTAACAAACTATACAAGAGTGGAAACTCACATATAGATTACAACGAGGACATGATAACTTCAG
GAAATATCAATTATATGTGTGTAGACAATCATCTTGGAGCAACAGTTTCAAGACGAGGAGATTTAGAAAT
GTTGGGATATTGCATGATAGAATGGGTTCGGTGGCAAACTTCCATGGAAAAACGAAAGTAGTATAAAAGT
AATAAAACAAAAAAAGAATATAAAAAATTTATAGCTACTTTCTTT
